Addgene plasmid #157760: pmCherry C1 MFF
Purpose: Expression of mcherry:MFF in cells
Depositing lab: Marc Tramier. Depositing organization: CNRS UMR 6290, Institut de Génétique et Développement de Rennes (IGDR). Publication: Aurora kinase A localises to mitochondria to control organelle dynamics and energy production. Bertolin G, Bulteau AL, Alves-Guerra MC, Burel A, Lavault MT, Gavard O, Le Bras S, Gagne JP, Poirier GG, Le Borgne R, Prigent C, Tramier M. eLife. 2018 Aug 2;7. pii: 38111. doi: 10.7554/eLife.38111. PubMed 30070631.
Backbone
  Vector backbone: pmCherry-C1
  Backbone manufacturer: Clontech
  Backbone size w/o insert (bp): 4722
  Vector type: Mammalian Expression
  Selectable markers: Neomycin (select with G418)
Growth in bacteria
  Bacterial resistance: Kanamycin, 50 μg/mL
  Growth temperature: 37°C
  Growth strain: DH5alpha
  Copy number: High Copy
Gene/Insert
  Gene/Insert name: MFF
  Species: H. sapiens (human)
  Entrez Gene: MFF (a.k.a. C2orf33, EMPF2, GL004)
  Promoter: CMV
  Tag / fusion protein: mCherry (N terminal on insert)
  Cloning method: Unknown
  Sequencing primers: 5′ GAAATTTGTGATGCTATTGC; 3′ SV40pA-R
Terms and licenses: Academic/Nonprofit Terms; Industry Terms: Not Available to Industry
How to cite: pmCherry C1 MFF was a gift from Marc Tramier (Addgene plasmid # 157760 ; http://n2t.net/addgene:157760 ; RRID:Addgene_157760)
