[The description below was written by a language model from this plasmid's Addgene catalogue record and pLannotate feature annotations shown in this document.]
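Description:
pmCherry C1 MFF is a mammalian expression plasmid built on Clontech's pmCherry-C1 backbone for producing a red-fluorescent fusion of human mitochondrial fission factor (MFF) in cultured cells. It is propagated in E. coli as a high-copy plasmid through a ColE1/pUC-type origin and also carries an f1 phage origin. A single Tn5 aminoglycoside phosphotransferase gene (NeoR/KanR) provides both selections. A bacterial bla-type promoter drives it for kanamycin resistance in bacteria, and the SV40 enhancer/early promoter drives it for G418 selection of stably transfected mammalian cells, with an HSV TK polyadenylation signal downstream. The short ble fragment annotated after this gene is probably a remnant of the Tn5 resistance region, not a functional marker.

The expression cassette consists of the human CMV immediate early enhancer and promoter, the MFF and mCherry coding sequences, and an SV40 poly(A) signal. MFF is an outer-membrane adaptor that recruits the dynamin-related fission protein DNM1L to mitochondria and peroxisomes, so the fusion can be used to visualise or overexpress this factor in studies of organelle dynamics.

The catalogue entry and the C1 backbone name indicate mCherry at the N terminus of MFF. However, both annotated sequences (the depositor's and the repository's sequencing result) place the MFF coding region directly after the CMV promoter and upstream of mCherry, which would correspond to an MFF-mCherry arrangement. The record does not resolve this discrepancy. The two sequence records also differ slightly in total length and in the annotated extent of the MFF coding region. The cloning method is listed as unknown.
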