Features (pLannotate 1.2.2; 15 found; start..end, strand, type, name):
    427..579     +  CDS            ble (fragment): BLE_KLEPN - Experimental evidence at protein level: Swiss-Prot protein existence level 1. Binding protein with a strong affinity to the bleomycin family of antibiotics. Binds to CL990; an antimitotic-antibiotic compound. From Klebsiella pneumoniae.
    638..685     +  polyA_signal   HSV TK poly(A) signal: herpes simplex virus thymidine kinase polyadenylation signal (Cole and Stacy, 1985)
    776..792     -  polyA_signal   bGH poly(A) signal (fragment): bovine growth hormone polyadenylation signal
   1014..1602    +  rep_origin     ori: high-copy-number ColE1/pMB1/pBR322/pUC origin of replication
   1777..2080    +  enhancer       CMV enhancer: human cytomegalovirus immediate early enhancer
   2081..2284    +  promoter       CMV promoter: human cytomegalovirus (CMV) immediate early promoter
   2307..2350    +  misc_feature   MCS (fragment): multiple cloning site
   2351..3376    +  CDS            MFF: MFF_HUMAN - Also known as C2orf33. Experimental evidence at protein level: Swiss-Prot protein existence level 1. Plays a role in mitochondrial and peroxisomal fission. Promotes the recruitment and association of the fission mediator dynamin-related protein 1 (DNM1L) to the mitochondrial surface. May be involved in regulation of synaptic vesicle membrane dynamics by recruitment of DNM1L to clathrin-containing vesicles. From Homo sapiens (Human).
   3398..4105    +  CDS            mCherry: mCherry is a basic (constitutively fluorescent) red fluorescent protein published in 2004, derived from Discosoma sp.. It is reported to be a very rapidly-maturing monomer with low acid sensitivity.
   4125..4208    +  CDS            large T antigen (fragment): large T antigen from SV40 (simian virus 40)
   4231..4352    +  polyA_signal   SV40 poly(A) signal: SV40 polyadenylation signal
   4386..4814    -  rep_origin     f1 ori (sequence partly withheld): f1 bacteriophage origin of replication; arrow indicates direction of (+) strand synthesis
   4841..4945    +  promoter       AmpR promoter: bla
   4947..5304    +  promoter       SV40 promoter: SV40 enhancer and early promoter
   5339..406     +  CDS            NeoR/KanR (across the origin): aminoglycoside phosphotransferase from Tn5; aph(3')-II (or nptII); confers resistance to neomycin, kanamycin, and G418 (Geneticin®)
>Addgene plasmid #157760 | pmCherry C1 MFF | depositor full sequence | sequence record 304569 | pmCherry C1 MFF sequence 5727 bps
CTGCCCATTCGACCACCAAGCGAAACATCGCATCGAGCGAGCACGTACTCGGATGGAAGCCGGTCTTGTC
GATCAGGATGATCTGGACGAAGAGCATCAGGGGCTCGCGCCAGCCGAACTGTTCGCCAGGCTCAAGGCGA
GCATGCCCGACGGCGAGGATCTCGTCGTGACCCATGGCGATGCCTGCTTGCCGAATATCATGGTGGAAAA
TGGCCGCTTTTCTGGATTCATCGACTGTGGCCGGCTGGGTGTGGCGGACCGCTATCAGGACATAGCGTTG
GCTACCCGTGATATTGCTGAAGAGCTTGGCGGCGAATGGGCTGACCGCTTCCTCGTGCTTTACGGTATCG
CCGCTCCCGATTCGCAGCGCATCGCCTTCTATCGCCTTCTTGACGAGTTCTTCTGAGCGGGACTCTGGGG
TTCGAAATGACCGACCAAGCGACGCCCAACCTGCCATCACGAGATTTCGATTCCACCGCCGCCTTCTATG
AAAGGTTGGGCTTCGGAATCGTTTTCCGGGACGCCGGCTGGATGATCCTCCAGCGCGGGGATCTCATGCT
GGAGTTCTTCGCCCACCCTAGGGGGAGGCTAACTGAAACACGGAAGGAGACAATACCGGAAGGAACCCGC
GCTATGACGGCAATAAAAAGACAGAATAAAACGCACGGTGTTGGGTCGTTTGTTCATAAACGCGGGGTTC
GGTCCCAGGGCTGGCACTCTGTCGATACCCCACCGAGACCCCATTGGGGCCAATACGCCCGCGTTTCTTC
CTTTTCCCCACCCCACCCCCCAAGTTCGGGTGAAGGCCCAGGGCTCGCAGCCAACGTCGGGGCGGCAGGC
CCTGCCATAGCCTCAGGTTACTCATATATACTTTAGATTGATTTAAAACTTCATTTTTAATTTAAAAGGA
TCTAGGTGAAGATCCTTTTTGATAATCTCATGACCAAAATCCCTTAACGTGAGTTTTCGTTCCACTGAGC
GTCAGACCCCGTAGAAAAGATCAAAGGATCTTCTTGAGATCCTTTTTTTCTGCGCGTAATCTGCTGCTTG
CAAACAAAAAAACCACCGCTACCAGCGGTGGTTTGTTTGCCGGATCAAGAGCTACCAACTCTTTTTCCGA
AGGTAACTGGCTTCAGCAGAGCGCAGATACCAAATACTGTCCTTCTAGTGTAGCCGTAGTTAGGCCACCA
CTTCAAGAACTCTGTAGCACCGCCTACATACCTCGCTCTGCTAATCCTGTTACCAGTGGCTGCTGCCAGT
GGCGATAAGTCGTGTCTTACCGGGTTGGACTCAAGACGATAGTTACCGGATAAGGCGCAGCGGTCGGGCT
GAACGGGGGGTTCGTGCACACAGCCCAGCTTGGAGCGAACGACCTACACCGAACTGAGATACCTACAGCG
TGAGCTATGAGAAAGCGCCACGCTTCCCGAAGGGAGAAAGGCGGACAGGTATCCGGTAAGCGGCAGGGTC
GGAACAGGAGAGCGCACGAGGGAGCTTCCAGGGGGAAACGCCTGGTATCTTTATAGTCCTGTCGGGTTTC
GCCACCTCTGACTTGAGCGTCGATTTTTGTGATGCTCGTCAGGGGGGCGGAGCCTATGGAAAAACGCCAG
CAACGCGGCCTTTTTACGGTTCCTGGCCTTTTGCTGGCCTTTTGCTCACATGTTCTTTCCTGCGTTATCC
CCTGATTCTGTGGATAACCGTATTACCGCCATGCATTAGTTATTAATAGTAATCAATTACGGGGTCATTA
GTTCATAGCCCATATATGGAGTTCCGCGTTACATAACTTACGGTAAATGGCCCGCCTGGCTGACCGCCCA
ACGACCCCCGCCCATTGACGTCAATAATGACGTATGTTCCCATAGTAACGCCAATAGGGACTTTCCATTG
ACGTCAATGGGTGGAGTATTTACGGTAAACTGCCCACTTGGCAGTACATCAAGTGTATCATATGCCAAGT
ACGCCCCCTATTGACGTCAATGACGGTAAATGGCCCGCCTGGCATTATGCCCAGTACATGACCTTATGGG
ACTTTCCTACTTGGCAGTACATCTACGTATTAGTCATCGCTATTACCATGGTGATGCGGTTTTGGCAGTA
CATCAATGGGCGTGGATAGCGGTTTGACTCACGGGGATTTCCAAGTCTCCACCCCATTGACGTCAATGGG
AGTTTGTTTTGGCACCAAAATCAACGGGACTTTCCAAAATGTCGTAACAACTCCGCCCCATTGACGCAAA
TGGGCGGTAGGCGTGTACGGTGGGAGGTCTATATAAGCAGAGCTGGTTTAGTGAACCGTCAGATCCGCTA
GCGCTACCGGACTCAGATCTCGAGCTCAAGCTTCGAATTCATGAGTAAAGGAACAAGCAGTGACACATCA
CTAGGAAGGGTGAGCAGGGCAGCATTTCCTTCTCCCACTGCTGCTGAGATGGCAGAAATTAGTCGAATTC
AGTACGAAATGGAATATACTGAAGGCATTAGTCAGCGAATGAGGGTCCCAGAAAAGTTAAAAGTAGCACC
GCCAAACGCTGACCTGGAACAAGGATTCCAAGAAGGAGTTCCAAATGCTAGTGTGATAATGCAAGTTCCG
GAGAGGATTGTTGTAGCAGGAAATAATGAAGATGTTTCATTTTCAAGACCAGCAGATCTTGACCTTATTC
AGTCAACTCCCTTTAAACCCCTGGCACTGAAAACACCACCTCGTGTACTTACGCTGAGTGAAAGACCACT
AGATTTTCTGGATTTAGAAAGACCTCCTACAACCCCTCAAAATGAAGAAATCCGAGCAGTTGGCAGACTA
AAAAGAGAGCGGTCTATGAGTGAAAATGCTGTTCGCCAAAATGGACAGCTGGTCAGAAATGATTCTCTGT
GGCACAGATCAGATTCTGCCCCAAGAAATAAAATTTCAAGGTTCCAGGCACCGATTTCTGCACCGGAGTA
CACTGTGACACCATCGCCACAACAGGCTCGGGTCTGTCCTCCCCATATGTTACCTGAAGATGGAGCTAAT
CTTTCCTCTGCTCGTGGCATTTTGTCGCTTATCCAGTCTTCTACTCGTAGGGCATACCAGCAGATCTTGG
ATGTGCTGGATGAAAATCGCAGACCTGTGTTGCGTGGTGGGTCTGCTGCCGCCACTTCTAATCCTCATCA
TGACAACGTCAGGTATGGCATTTCAAATATAGATACAACCATTGAAGGAACGTCAGATGACCTGACTGTT
GTAGATGCAGCTTCACTAAGACGACAGATAATCAAACTAAATAGACGTCTACAACTTCTGGAAGAGGAGA
ACAAAGAACGTGCTAAAAGAGAAATGGTCATGTATTCAATTACTGTAGCTTTCTGGCTGCTTAATAGCTG
GCTCTGGTTTCGCCGCGGGGATCCACCGGTCGCCACCATGGTGAGCAAGGGCGAGGAGGATAACATGGCC
ATCATCAAGGAGTTCATGCGCTTCAAGGTGCACATGGAGGGCTCCGTGAACGGCCACGAGTTCGAGATCG
AGGGCGAGGGCGAGGGCCGCCCCTACGAGGGCACCCAGACCGCCAAGCTGAAGGTGACCAAGGGTGGCCC
CCTGCCCTTCGCCTGGGACATCCTGTCCCCTCAGTTCATGTACGGCTCCAAGGCCTACGTGAAGCACCCC
GCCGACATCCCCGACTACTTGAAGCTGTCCTTCCCCGAGGGCTTCAAGTGGGAGCGCGTGATGAACTTCG
AGGACGGCGGCGTGGTGACCGTGACCCAGGACTCCTCCCTGCAGGACGGCGAGTTCATCTACAAGGTGAA
GCTGCGCGGCACCAACTTCCCCTCCGACGGCCCCGTAATGCAGAAGAAGACCATGGGCTGGGAGGCCTCC
TCCGAGCGGATGTACCCCGAGGACGGCGCCCTGAAGGGCGAGATCAAGCAGAGGCTGAAGCTGAAGGACG
GCGGCCACTACGACGCTGAGGTCAAGACCACCTACAAGGCCAAGAAGCCCGTGCAGCTGCCCGGCGCCTA
CAACGTCAACATCAAGTTGGACATCACCTCCCACAACGAGGACTACACCATCGTGGAACAGTACGAACGC
GCCGAGGGCCGCCACTCCACCGGCGGCATGGACGAGCTGTACAAGTAAAGCGGCCGCGACTCTAGATCAT
AATCAGCCATACCACATTTGTAGAGGTTTTACTTGCTTTAAAAAACCTCCCACACCTCCCCCTGAACCTG
AAACATAAAATGAATGCAATTGTTGTTGTTAACTTGTTTATTGCAGCTTATAATGGTTACAAATAAAGCA
ATAGCATCACAAATTTCACAAATAAAGCATTTTTTTCACTGCATTCTAGTTGTGGTTTGTCCAAACTCAT
CAATGTATCTTAAGGCGTAAATTGTAAGCGTTAATATTTTGTTAAAATTCGCGTTAAATTTTTGTTAAAT
CAGCTCATTTTTTAACCAATAGGCCGAAATCGGCAAAATCCCTTATAAATCAAAAGAATAGACCGAGATA
GGGT
[37 nt withheld, positions 4485-4521]
AAAGAACGTGGACTCCAACGTCAAAGG
[49 nt withheld, positions 4549-4597]
T
[91 nt withheld, positions 4599-4689]
G
[124 nt withheld, positions 4691-4814]
CAGGTGGCACTTTTCGGGGAAATGTGCGCGGAACCCCTATTTGTTTATTTTTCTAAATACATTCAAATAT
GTATCCGCTCATGAGACAATAACCCTGATAAATGCTTCAATAATATTGAAAAAGGAAGAGTCCTGAGGCG
GAAAGAACCAGCTGTGGAATGTGTGTCAGTTAGGGTGTGGAAAGTCCCCAGGCTCCCCAGCAGGCAGAAG
TATGCAAAGCATGCATCTCAATTAGTCAGCAACCAGGTGTGGAAAGTCCCCAGGCTCCCCAGCAGGCAGA
AGTATGCAAAGCATGCATCTCAATTAGTCAGCAACCATAGTCCCGCCCCTAACTCCGCCCATCCCGCCCC
TAACTCCGCCCAGTTCCGCCCATTCTCCGCCCCATGGCTGACTAATTTTTTTTATTTATGCAGAGGCCGA
GGCCGCCTCGGCCTCTGAGCTATTCCAGAAGTAGTGAGGAGGCTTTTTTGGAGGCCTAGGCTTTTGCAAA
GATCGATCAAGAGACAGGATGAGGATCGTTTCGCATGATTGAACAAGATGGATTGCACGCAGGTTCTCCG
GCCGCTTGGGTGGAGAGGCTATTCGGCTATGACTGGGCACAACAGACAATCGGCTGCTCTGATGCCGCCG
TGTTCCGGCTGTCAGCGCAGGGGCGCCCGGTTCTTTTTGTCAAGACCGACCTGTCCGGTGCCCTGAATGA
ACTGCAAGACGAGGCAGCGCGGCTATCGTGGCTGGCCACGACGGGCGTTCCTTGCGCAGCTGTGCTCGAC
GTTGTCACTGAAGCGGGAAGGGACTGGCTGCTATTGGGCGAAGTGCCGGGGCAGGATCTCCTGTCATCTC
ACCTTGCTCCTGCCGAGAAAGTATCCATCATGGCTGATGCAATGCGGCGGCTGCATACGCTTGATCCGGC
TAC
