Features (pLannotate 1.2.2; 14 found; start..end, strand, type, name):
    427..579     +  CDS            ble (fragment): BLE_KLEPN - Experimental evidence at protein level: Swiss-Prot protein existence level 1. Binding protein with a strong affinity to the bleomycin family of antibiotics. Binds to CL990; an antimitotic-antibiotic compound. From Klebsiella pneumoniae.
    638..685     +  polyA_signal   HSV TK poly(A) signal: herpes simplex virus thymidine kinase polyadenylation signal (Cole and Stacy, 1985)
    776..792     -  polyA_signal   bGH poly(A) signal (fragment): bovine growth hormone polyadenylation signal
   1014..1602    +  rep_origin     ori: high-copy-number ColE1/pMB1/pBR322/pUC origin of replication
   1777..2080    +  enhancer       CMV enhancer: human cytomegalovirus immediate early enhancer
   2081..2284    +  promoter       CMV promoter: human cytomegalovirus (CMV) immediate early promoter
   2346..3338    +  CDS            MFF: MFF_HUMAN - Also known as C2orf33. Experimental evidence at protein level: Swiss-Prot protein existence level 1. Plays a role in mitochondrial and peroxisomal fission. Promotes the recruitment and association of the fission mediator dynamin-related protein 1 (DNM1L) to the mitochondrial surface. May be involved in regulation of synaptic vesicle membrane dynamics by recruitment of DNM1L to clathrin-containing vesicles. From Homo sapiens (Human).
   3385..4092    +  CDS            mCherry: mCherry is a basic (constitutively fluorescent) red fluorescent protein published in 2004, derived from Discosoma sp.. It is reported to be a very rapidly-maturing monomer with low acid sensitivity.
   4093..4111    +  misc_feature   MCS (fragment): multiple cloning site
   4217..4338    +  polyA_signal   SV40 poly(A) signal: SV40 polyadenylation signal
   4372..4800    -  rep_origin     f1 ori (sequence partly withheld): f1 bacteriophage origin of replication; arrow indicates direction of (+) strand synthesis
   4827..4931    +  promoter       AmpR promoter: bla
   4933..5290    +  promoter       SV40 promoter: SV40 enhancer and early promoter
   5325..406     +  CDS            NeoR/KanR (across the origin): aminoglycoside phosphotransferase from Tn5; aph(3')-II (or nptII); confers resistance to neomycin, kanamycin, and G418 (Geneticin®)
>Addgene plasmid #157760 | pmCherry C1 MFF | addgene full sequence | sequence record 310850 | Addgene NGS Result
CTGCCCATTCGACCACCAAGCGAAACATCGCATCGAGCGAGCACGTACTCGGATGGAAGCCGGTCTTGTC
GATCAGGATGATCTGGACGAAGAGCATCAGGGGCTCGCGCCAGCCGAACTGTTCGCCAGGCTCAAGGCGA
GCATGCCCGACGGCGAGGATCTCGTCGTGACCCATGGCGATGCCTGCTTGCCGAATATCATGGTGGAAAA
TGGCCGCTTTTCTGGATTCATCGACTGTGGCCGGCTGGGTGTGGCGGACCGCTATCAGGACATAGCGTTG
GCTACCCGTGATATTGCTGAAGAGCTTGGCGGCGAATGGGCTGACCGCTTCCTCGTGCTTTACGGTATCG
CCGCTCCCGATTCGCAGCGCATCGCCTTCTATCGCCTTCTTGACGAGTTCTTCTGAGCGGGACTCTGGGG
TTCGAAATGACCGACCAAGCGACGCCCAACCTGCCATCACGAGATTTCGATTCCACCGCCGCCTTCTATG
AAAGGTTGGGCTTCGGAATCGTTTTCCGGGACGCCGGCTGGATGATCCTCCAGCGCGGGGATCTCATGCT
GGAGTTCTTCGCCCACCCTAGGGGGAGGCTAACTGAAACACGGAAGGAGACAATACCGGAAGGAACCCGC
GCTATGACGGCAATAAAAAGACAGAATAAAACGCACGGTGTTGGGTCGTTTGTTCATAAACGCGGGGTTC
GGTCCCAGGGCTGGCACTCTGTCGATACCCCACCGAGACCCCATTGGGGCCAATACGCCCGCGTTTCTTC
CTTTTCCCCACCCCACCCCCCAAGTTCGGGTGAAGGCCCAGGGCTCGCAGCCAACGTCGGGGCGGCAGGC
CCTGCCATAGCCTCAGGTTACTCATATATACTTTAGATTGATTTAAAACTTCATTTTTAATTTAAAAGGA
TCTAGGTGAAGATCCTTTTTGATAATCTCATGACCAAAATCCCTTAACGTGAGTTTTCGTTCCACTGAGC
GTCAGACCCCGTAGAAAAGATCAAAGGATCTTCTTGAGATCCTTTTTTTCTGCGCGTAATCTGCTGCTTG
CAAACAAAAAAACCACCGCTACCAGCGGTGGTTTGTTTGCCGGATCAAGAGCTACCAACTCTTTTTCCGA
AGGTAACTGGCTTCAGCAGAGCGCAGATACCAAATACTGTTCTTCTAGTGTAGCCGTAGTTAGGCCACCA
CTTCAAGAACTCTGTAGCACCGCCTACATACCTCGCTCTGCTAATCCTGTTACCAGTGGCTGCTGCCAGT
GGCGATAAGTCGTGTCTTACCGGGTTGGACTCAAGACGATAGTTACCGGATAAGGCGCAGCGGTCGGGCT
GAACGGGGGGTTCGTGCACACAGCCCAGCTTGGAGCGAACGACCTACACCGAACTGAGATACCTACAGCG
TGAGCTATGAGAAAGCGCCACGCTTCCCGAAGGGAGAAAGGCGGACAGGTATCCGGTAAGCGGCAGGGTC
GGAACAGGAGAGCGCACGAGGGAGCTTCCAGGGGGAAACGCCTGGTATCTTTATAGTCCTGTCGGGTTTC
GCCACCTCTGACTTGAGCGTCGATTTTTGTGATGCTCGTCAGGGGGGCGGAGCCTATGGAAAAACGCCAG
CAACGCGGCCTTTTTACGGTTCCTGGCCTTTTGCTGGCCTTTTGCTCACATGTTCTTTCCTGCGTTATCC
CCTGATTCTGTGGATAACCGTATTACCGCCATGCATTAGTTATTAATAGTAATCAATTACGGGGTCATTA
GTTCATAGCCCATATATGGAGTTCCGCGTTACATAACTTACGGTAAATGGCCCGCCTGGCTGACCGCCCA
ACGACCCCCGCCCATTGACGTCAATAATGACGTATGTTCCCATAGTAACGCCAATAGGGACTTTCCATTG
ACGTCAATGGGTGGAGTATTTACGGTAAACTGCCCACTTGGCAGTACATCAAGTGTATCATATGCCAAGT
ACGCCCCCTATTGACGTCAATGACGGTAAATGGCCCGCCTGGCATTATGCCCAGTACATGACCTTATGGG
ACTTTCCTACTTGGCAGTACATCTACGTATTAGTCATCGCTATTACCATGGTGATGCGGTTTTGGCAGTA
CATCAATGGGCGTGGATAGCGGTTTGACTCACGGGGATTTCCAAGTCTCCACCCCATTGACGTCAATGGG
AGTTTGTTTTGGCACCAAAATCAACGGGACTTTCCAAAATGTCGTAACAACTCCGCCCCATTGACGCAAA
TGGGCGGTAGGCGTGTACGGTGGGAGGTCTATATAAGCAGAGCTGGTTTAGTGAACCGTCAGATCCGCTA
GCGCTACCGGWCKCMRMYMTSGWGWGMWRRGKMRAGGAACAAGCAGTGACACATCACTAGGAAGGGTGAG
CAGGGCAGCATTTCCTTCTCCCACTGCTGCTGAGATGGCAGAAATTAGTCGAATTCAGTACGAAATGGAA
TATACTGAAGGCATTAGTCAGCGAATGAGGGTCCCAGAAAAGTTAAAAGTAGCACCGCCAAACGCTGACC
TGGAACAAGGATTCCAAGAAGGAGTTCCAAATGCTAGTGTGATAATGCAAGTTCCGGAGAGGATTGTTGT
AGCAGGAAATAATGAAGATGTTTCATTTTCAAGACCAGCAGATCTTGACCTTATTCAGTCAACTCCCTTT
AAACCCCTGGCACTGAAAACACCACCTCGTGTACTTACGCTGAGTGAAAGACCACTAGATTTTCTGGATT
TAGAAAGACCTCCTACAACCCCTCAAAATGAAGAAATCCGAGCAGTTGGCAGACTAAAAAGAGAGCGGTC
TATGAGTGAAAATGCTGTTCGCCAAAATGGACAGCTGGTCAGAAATGATTCTCTGTGGCACAGATCAGAT
TCTGCCCCAAGAAATAAAATTTCAAGGTTCCAGGCACCGATTTCTGCACCGGAGTACACTGTGACACCAT
CGCCACAACAGGCTCGGGTCTGTCCTCCCCATATGTTACCTGAAGATGGAGCTAATCTTTCCTCTGCTCG
TGGCATTTTGTCGCTTATCCAGTCTTCTACTCGTAGGGCATACCAGCAGATCTTGGATGTGCTGGATGAA
AATCGCAGACCTGTGTTGCGTGGTGGGTCTGCTGCCGCCACTTCTAATCCTCATCATGACAACGTCAGGT
ATGGCATTTCAAATATAGATACAACCATTGAAGGAACGTCAGATGACCTGACTGTTGTAGATGCAGCTTC
ACTAAGACGACAGATAATCAAACTAAATAGACGTCTACAACTTCTGGAAGAGGAGAACAAAGAACGTGCT
AAAAGAGAAATGGTCATGTATTCAATTACTGTAGCTTTCTGGCTGCTTRRTWKMKKGMWCYGKYWKMKCC
GCTAGSGMTNNACCGGTCGCCACCATGGTGAGCAAGGGCGAGGAGGATAACATGGCCATCATCAAGGAGT
TCATGCGCTTCAAGGTGCACATGGAGGGCTCCGTGAACGGCCACGAGTTCGAGATCGAGGGCGAGGGCGA
GGGCCGCCCCTACGAGGGCACCCAGACCGCCAAGCTGAAGGTGACCAAGGGTGGCCCCCTGCCCTTCGCC
TGGGACATCCTGTCCCCTCAGTTCATGTACGGCTCCAAGGCCTACGTGAAGCACCCCGCCGACATCCCCG
ACTACTTGAAGCTGTCCTTCCCCGAGGGCTTCAAGTGGGAGCGCGTGATGAACTTCGAGGACGGCGGCGT
GGTGACCGTGACCCAGGACTCCTCCCTGCAGGACGGCGAGTTCATCTACAAGGTGAAGCTGCGCGGCACC
AACTTCCCCTCCGACGGCCCCGTAATGCAGAAGAAGACCATGGGCTGGGAGGCCTCCTCCGAGCGGATGT
ACCCCGAGGACGGCGCCCTGAAGGGCGAGATCAAGCAGAGGCTGAAGCTGAAGGACGGCGGCCACTACGA
CGCTGAGGTCAAGACCACCTACAAGGCCAAGAAGCCCGTGCAGCTGCCCGGCGCCTACAACGTCAACATC
AAGTTGGACATCACCTCCCACAACGAGGACTACACCATCGTGGAACAGTACGAACGCGCCGAGGGCCGCC
ACTCCACCGGCGGCATGGACGAGCTGTACAAGTCCGGACTCAGATCTCGAGTGATGAGYARMSRWACMAN
CAKTKRYASAKSWYTTACTTGCTTTAAAAAACCTCCCACACCTCCCCCTGAACCTGAAACATAAAATGAA
TGCAATTGTTGTTGTTAACTTGTTTATTGCAGCTTATAATGGTTACAAATAAAGCAATAGCATCACAAAT
TTCACAAATAAAGCATTTTTTTCACTGCATTCTAGTTGTGGTTTGTCCAAACTCATCAATGTATCTTAAC
GCGTAAATTGTAAGCGTTAATATTTTGTTAAAATTCGCGTTAAATTTTTGTTAAATCAGCTCATTTTTTA
ACCAATAGGCCGAAATCGGCAAAATCCCTTATAAATCAAAAGAATAGACCGAGATAGGGT
[37 nt withheld, positions 4471-4507]
AAAGAACGTGGACTCCAACGTCAAAGG
[49 nt withheld, positions 4535-4583]
T
[91 nt withheld, positions 4585-4675]
G
[124 nt withheld, positions 4677-4800]
CAGGTGGCACTTTTCGGGGAAATGTGCGCGGAACCCCTATTTGTTTATTTTTCTAAATACATTCAAATAT
GTATCCGCTCATGAGACAATAACCCTGATAAATGCTTCAATAATATTGAAAAAGGAAGAGTCCTGAGGCG
GAAAGAACCAGCTGTGGAATGTGTGTCAGTTAGGGTGTGGAAAGTCCCCAGGCTCCCCAGCAGGCAGAAG
TATGCAAAGCATGCATCTCAATTAGTCAGCAACCAGGTGTGGAAAGTCCCCAGGCTCCCCAGCAGGCAGA
AGTATGCAAAGCATGCATCTCAATTAGTCAGCAACCATAGTCCCGCCCCTAACTCCGCCCATCCCGCCCC
TAACTCCGCCCAGTTCCGCCCATTCTCCGCCCCATGGCTGACTAATTTTTTTTATTTATGCAGAGGCCGA
GGCCGCCTCGGCCTCTGAGCTATTCCAGAAGTAGTGAGGAGGCTTTTTTGGAGGCCTAGGCTTTTGCAAA
GATCGATCAAGAGACAGGATGAGGATCGTTTCGCATGATTGAACAAGATGGATTGCACGCAGGTTCTCCG
GCCGCTTGGGTGGAGAGGCTATTCGGCTATGACTGGGCACAACAGACAATCGGCTGCTCTGATGCCGCCG
TGTTCCGGCTGTCAGCGCAGGGGCGCCCGGTTCTTTTTGTCAAGACCGACCTGTCCGGTGCCCTGAATGA
ACTGCAAGACGAGGCAGCGCGGCTATCGTGGCTGGCCACGACGGGCGTTCCTTGCGCAGCTGTGCTCGAC
GTTGTCACTGAAGCGGGAAGGGACTGGCTGCTATTGGGCGAAGTGCCGGGGCAGGATCTCCTGTCATCTC
ACCTTGCTCCTGCCGAGAAAGTATCCATCATGGCTGATGCAATGCGGCGGCTGCATACGCTTGATCCGGC
TAC
